>Addgene plasmid #28077 | GUSB_R (OZ552) | depositor partial sequence | sequence record 13291 | Author sequence
TCTAGACCCGGGGAGCGCCCCTTCCAGTGTCGCATTTGCATGCGGAACTTTTCGGACCCCAGCAACCTTC
ACAGGCATACCCGTACTCATACCGGTGAAAAACCGTTTCAGTGTCGGATCTGTATGCGAAATTTCTCCCG
CCGCGACACGTTGAGGCGGCATCTACGTACGCACACCGGCGAGAAGCCATTCCAATGCCGAATATGCATG
CGCAACTTCAGTAGGACGAGCAACCTGACCCGCCACCTAAAAACCCACCTGAGGGGATCC
