>Addgene plasmid #28077 | GUSB_R (OZ552) | addgene partial sequence | sequence record 34376 | 28077 with OK-61 (5' GGGTAGTACGATGACGGAACCTGTC 3')
AAAATCCAAGCTTTGGCGGCCGCTGACTACAAAGACGATGATGACAAATCTAGACCCGGGGAGCGCCCCT
TCCAGTGTCGCATTTGCATGCGGAACTTTTCGGACCCCAGCAACCTTCACAGGCATACCCGTACTCATAC
CGGTGAAAAACCGTTTCAGTGTCGGATCTGTATGCGAAATTTCTCCCGCCGCGACACGTTGAGGCGGCAT
CTACGTACGCACACCGGCGAGAAGCCATTCCAATGCCGAATATGCATGCGCAACTTCAGTAGGACGAGCA
ACCTGACCCGCCACCTAAAAACCCACCTGAGGGGATCCTCTGCACAGTAGTAACTAGAGACTAGAAAAAG
GCCGACAAGTCCCGCTCCGCTGAAGATCCTGGCGTAATAGCGAAGAGGCCCGCACCGATCGCCCTTCCCA
ACAGTTGCGCAGCCTGAATGGCGAATGGG
[124 nt withheld, positions 450-573]
C
[91 nt withheld, positions 575-665]
A
[49 nt withheld, positions 667-715]
CCTTTGACGTTGGAGTCCACGTTCTTT
[37 nt withheld, positions 743-779]
ACCCTATCTCGGTC
