[The description below was written by a language model from this plasmid's Addgene catalogue record.]
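Description:
GUSB_R (OZ552) is a low-copy, kanamycin-selected bacterial plasmid built on the 5.5 kb MG414 backbone. It carries a roughly 270 bp insert encoding an engineered zinc finger array. The array was designed to recognise one half-site (the "right" half) of a target sequence in the zebrafish gusb gene, which encodes beta-glucuronidase. The plasmid contains only the DNA-binding array, not any gusb sequence. The insert sits between XbaI and BamHI sites that both remain intact, so the array can be excised and moved into other vectors. The record notes that propagation requires a host carrying the lacIq allele of the lac repressor, which suggests lac-regulated expression. However, the promoter, the origin of replication and any fusion partner in MG414 are not stated, and no feature table is provided.

The construct comes from the OPEN (oligomerized pool engineering) approach to making customised zinc finger arrays. In a bacterial two-hybrid assay against its nine-base-pair target site, the array gave about 11-fold activation, indicating binding activity. It has not been tested as a nuclease, so its ability to induce mutations at the intended locus is unconfirmed. To use it for targeted mutagenesis in zebrafish, the array must be subcloned into a zinc finger nuclease expression vector that supplies the FokI cleavage domain. It must also be paired with the complementary left-half construct, GUSB_L (OZ551), because FokI-based nucleases cut as dimers assembled on adjacent half-sites. The plasmid is therefore best regarded as a source clone for a validated DNA-binding module rather than a ready-to-use genome-editing reagent.
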