Addgene plasmid #28077: GUSB_R (OZ552)
Depositing lab: Keith Joung. Depositing organization: Massachusetts General Hospital. Publication: Rapid "open-source" engineering of customized zinc-finger nucleases for highly efficient gene modification. Maeder ML, Thibodeau-Beganny S, Osiak A, Wright DA, Anthony RM, Eichtinger M, Jiang T, Foley JE, Winfrey RJ, Townsend JA, Unger-Wallace E, Sander JD, Muller-Lerch F, Fu F, Pearlberg J, Goebel C, Dassie JP, Pruett-Miller SM, Porteus MH, Sgroi DC, Iafrate AJ, Dobbs D, McCray PB, Cathomen T, Voytas DF, Joung JK. Mol Cell. 2008 Jul 25. 31(2):294-301. 10.1016/j.molcel.2008.06.016 PubMed 18657511.
Backbone
  Vector backbone: MG414
  Backbone size w/o insert (bp): 5493
  Vector type: Zebrafish Targeting
Growth in bacteria
  Bacterial resistance: Kanamycin, 50 μg/mL
  Growth temperature: 37°C
  Growth strain: XL1 Blue
  Growth instructions: Requires a bacterial strain such as XL1 Blue, that expresses the lacIq allele of lac repressor
  Copy number: Low Copy
Gene/Insert
  Gene/Insert name: Zinc finger array targeting GUSB (alt name: glucuronidase, beta)
  Species: D. rerio (zebrafish)
  Insert size (bp): 270
  Entrez Gene: gusb (a.k.a. si:ct573103.7, si:ch211-160e1.7)
  Cloning method: Restriction Enzyme; 5′ cloning site XbaI (not destroyed); 3′ cloning site BamHI (not destroyed)
  Sequencing primers: 5′ OK.61 GGGTAGTACGATGACGGAACCTGTC
Terms and licenses: Academic/Nonprofit Terms; Industry Terms: Not Available to Industry
Depositor comments: This plasmid encodes a zinc finger array targeting half of a target sequence in the zebrafish gene GUSB (see below). Please note that this plasmid does NOT contain the GUSB sequence. Users must order the complementary plasmid GUSB_L (OZ551) [Addgene plasmid 28076] in order to create a zinc finger nuclease (ZFN) pair to introduce targeted mutations into this specific zebrafish gene. Users will also need to clone the zinc finger (ZF) insert of this plasmid into a zinc finger nuclease (ZFN) vector to express a FOKI fusion product. Examples of possible ZFN expression vectors that can be used are: pST1374 (Addgene plasmid 13426), pMLM290 (Addgene plasmid 21872), pMLM292 (Addgene plasmid 21873), pMLM800 (Addgene plasmid 27202) and pMLM802 (Addgene plasmid 27203). This zinc finger array was tested for binding activity to the sequence 5'-GAGGCGGAC-3' in a bacterial two hybrid assay, and resulted in 11.33 fold activation. However, this array has not yet been tested for activity as a zinc finger nuclease (i.e. for its ability to induce mutations at the intended locus). Scientists using this zinc finger array in a publication should notify and acknowledge NIH grant number R01 GM088040 in the publication. Other Articles: "Oligomerized pool engineering (OPEN): an 'open-source' protocol for making customized zinc-finger arrays." Maeder ML et al. (Nat Protoc. 2009 Sept 17. 4(10):1471-1501. Pubmed ID: 19798082 "Targeted mutagenesis in zebrafish using customized zinc-finger nucleases." Foley JE et al. (Nat Protoc. 2009 Dec 3. 4(12):1855-1867. Pubmed ID: 20010934
How to cite: GUSB_R (OZ552) was a gift from Keith Joung (Addgene plasmid # 28077 ; http://n2t.net/addgene:28077 ; RRID:Addgene_28077)
